>Addgene plasmid #147058 | pAc5.1B-EGFP-DmGW182_1-634_N | depositor full sequence | sequence record 289505 | Full Sequence
CTTCAAGGAATTAATTCTATATTCTAAAAACACAAATGATACTTCTAAAAAAAATCATGAATGGCATCAA
CTCTGAATCAAATCTTTGCAGATGCACCTACTTCTCATTTCCACTGTCACATCATTTTTCCAGATCTCGC
TGCCTGTTATGTGGCCCACAAACCAAGACACGTTTTATGGCCATTAAAGCTGGCTGATCGTCGCCAAACA
CCAAATACATATCAATATGTACATTCGAGAAAGAAGCGATCAAAGAAGCGTCTTCGGGCGAGTAGGAGAA
TGCGGAGGAGAAGGAGAACGAGCTGATCTAGTATCTCTCCACAATCCAATGCCAACTGACCAACTGGCCA
TATTCGGAGCAATTTGAAGCCAATTTCCATCGCCTGGCGATCGCTCCATTCTTGGCTATATGTTTTTCAC
CGTTCCCGGGGCCATTTTCAAAGACTCGTCGGTAAGATAAGATTGTGTCACTCGCTGTCTCTCTTCATTT
GTCGAAGAATGCTGAGGAATTTCGCGATGACGTCGGCGAGTATTTTGAAGAATGAGAATAATTTGTATTT
ATACGAAAATCAGTTAGTGGAATTTTCTACAAAAACATGTTATCTATAGATAATTTTGTTGCAAAATATG
TTGACTATGACAAAGATTGTATGTATATACCTTTAATGTATTCTCATTTTCTTATGTATTTATAATGGCA
ATGATGATACTGATGATATTTTAAGATGATGCCAGACCACAGGCTGATTTCTGCGTCTTTTGCCGAACGC
AGTGCATGTGCGGTTGTTGTTTTTTGGAATAGTTTCAATTTTCGGACTGTCCGCTTTGATTTCAGTTTCT
TGGCTTATTCAAAAAGCAAAGTAAAGCCAAAAAAGCGAGATGGCAATACCAAATGCGGCAAAACGGTAGT
GGAAGGAAAGGGGTGCGGGGCAGCGGAAGGAAGGGTGGGGCGGGGCGTGGCGGGGTCTGTGGCTGGGCGC
GACGTCACCGACGTTGGAGCCACTCCTTTGACCATGTGTGCGTGTGTGTATTATTCGTGTCTCGCCACTC
GCCGGTTGTTTTTTTCTTTTTATCTCGCTCTCTCTAGCGCCATCTCGTACGCATGCTCAACGCACCGCAT
GTTGCCGTGTCCTTTATGCGTCATTTTGGCTCGAAATAGGCAATTATTTAAACAAAGATTAGTCAACGAA
AACGCTAAAATAAATAAGTCTACAATATGGTTACTTATTGCCATGTGTGTGCAGCCAACGATAGCAACAA
AAGCAACAACACAGTGGCTTTCCCTCTTTCACTTTTTGTTTGCAAGCGCGTGCGAGCAAGACGGCACGAC
CGGCAAACGCAATTACGCTGACAAAGAGCAGACGAAGTTTTGGCCGAAAAACATCAAGGCGCCTGATACG
AATGCATTTGCAATAACAATTGCGATATTTAATATTGTTTATGAAGCTGTTTGACTTCAAAACACACAAA
AAAAAAAATAAAACAAATTATTTGAAAGAGAATTAGGAATCGGACAGCTTATCGTTACGGGCTAACAGCA
CACCGAGACGAAATAGCTTACCTGACGTCACAGCCTCTGGAAGAACTGCCGCCAAGCAGAGAGAGAGAGA
AAAAGAGGGAGAGCAGCTTAGACCGCATGTGCTTGTGTGTGAGGCGTCTCTCTCTTCGTCTCCTGTTTGC
GCAAACGCATAGACTGCACTGAGAAAATCGATTACCTATTTTTTATGAATGAATATTTGCACTATTACTA
TTCAAAACTATTAAGATAGCAATCACATTCAATAGCCAAATACTATACCACCTGAGCGATGCAACGAAAT
GATCAATTTGAGCAAAAATGCTGCATATTTAGGACGGCATCATTATAGAAATGCTTCTTGCTGTGTACTT
TTCTCTCGTCTGGCAGCTGTTTCGCCGTTATTGTTAAAACCGGCTTAAGTTAGGTGTGTTTTCTACGACT
AGTGATGCCCCTACTAGAAGATGTGTGTTGCACAAATGTCCCTGAATAACCAATTTGAAGTGCAGATAGC
AGTAAACGTAAGCTAATATGAATATTATTTAACTGTAATGTTTTAATATCGCTGGACATTACTAATAAAC
CCACTATAAACACATGTACATATGTATGTTTTGGCATACAATGAGTAGTTGGGGAAAAAATGTGTAAAAG
CACCGTGACCATCACAGCATAAAGATAACCAGCTGAAGTATCGAATATGAGTAACCCCCAAATTGAATCA
CATGCCGCAACTGATAGGACCCATGGAAGTACACTCTTCATGGCGATATACAAGACACACACAAGCACGA
ACACCCAGTTGCGGAGGAAATTCTCCGTAAATGAAAACCCAATCGGCGAACAATTCATACCCATATATGG
TAAAAGTTTTGAACGCGACTTGAGAGCGGAGAGCATTGCGGCTGATAAGGTTTTAGCGCTAAGCGGGCTT
TATAAAACGGGCTGCGGGACCAGTTTTCATATCACTACCGTTTGAGTTCTTGTGCTGTGTGGATACTCCT
CCCGACACAAAGCCGCTCCATCAGCCAGCAGTCGTCTAATCCAGAGACCCCGGATCGGGGTACCAACATG
GTGAGCAAGGGCGAGGAGCTGTTCACCGGGGTGGTGCCCATCCTGGTCGAGCTGGACGGCGACGTAAACG
GCCACAAGTTCAGCGTGTCCGGCGAGGGCGAGGGCGATGCCACCTACGGCAAGCTGACCCTGAAGTTCAT
CTGCACCACCGGCAAGCTGCCCGTGCCCTGGCCCACCCTCGTGACCACCCTGACCTACGGCGTGCAGTGC
TTCAGCCGCTACCCCGACCACATGAAGCAGCACGACTTCTTCAAGTCCGCCATGCCCGAAGGCTACGTCC
AGGAGCGCACCATCTTCTTCAAGGACGACGGCAACTACAAGACCCGCGCCGAGGTGAAGTTCGAGGGCGA
CACCCTGGTGAACCGCATCGAGCTGAAGGGCATCGACTTCAAGGAGGACGGCAACATCCTGGGGCACAAG
CTGGAGTACAACTACAACAGCCACAACGTCTATATCATGGCCGACAAGCAGAAGAACGGCATCAAGGTGA
ACTTCAAGATCCGCCACAACATCGAGGACGGCAGCGTGCAGCTCGCCGACCACTACCAGCAGAACACCCC
CATCGGCGACGGCCCCGTGCTGCTGCCCGACAACCACTACCTGAGCACCCAGTCCGCCCTGAGCAAAGAC
CCCAACGAGAAGCGCGATCACATGGTCCTGCTGGAGTTCGTGACCGCCGCCGGGATCACTCTCGGCATGG
ACGAGCTGTACAAGCCAAGCTTGAATTCTGCAGATATCCAGCACAGTGGCGGCCGCATGCGTGAAGCCCT
TTTTTCCCAAGATGGCTGGGGCTGTCAGCATGTTAACCAGGATACTAATTGGGAAGTTCCCAGTTCGCCA
GAACCAGCCAATAAGGATGCACCCGGTCCACCAATGTGGAAGCCAAGCATTAACAATGGTACTGATCTTT
GGGAGTCCAATTTGAGAAACGGAGGTCAGCCGGCCGCACAGCAAGTTCCAAAGCCGTCGTGGGGTCATAC
ACCATCCTCTAACTTAGGTGGAACATGGGGTGAGGACGACGATGGCGCCGATAGTAGTAGTGTGTGGACT
GGAGGAGCTGTTAGCAACGCGGGATCCGGAGCTGCAGTGGGAGTAAACCAAGCCGGAGTTAATGTCGGTC
CAGGCGGTGTTGTTTCGTCTGGCGGACCTCAGTGGGGACAAGGTGTCGTTGGCGTCGGACTTGGATCAAC
TGGAGGTAACGGGTCAAGCAATATAACTGGATCGTCTGGAGTCGCAACAGGTAGTAGCGGAAACTCCAGC
AACGCTGGTAACGGTTGGGGAGACCCTCGTGAAATACGCCCTTTGGGAGTTGGTGGCTCCATGGATATTC
GAAATGTTGAACATCGCGGCGGTAACGGTTCTGGAGCAACTTCGAGCGATCCACGAGACATTCGCATGAT
CGATCCGCGTGACCCTATTCGAGGAGATCCCCGTGGAATATCTGGTCGTCTTAATGGGACCTCTGAAATG
TGGGGTCATCATCCACAAATGTCCCATAACCAGTTGCAAGGTATCAACAAAATGGTTGGTCAAAGTGTAG
CAACTGCCAGCACCAGTGTCGGAACATCTGGCTCGGGCATCGGTCCTGGAGGTCCCGGTCCTAGTACAGT
ATCAGGCAATATCCCAACACAGTGGGGGCCTGCTCAACCGGTAAGCGTTGGTGTAAGTGGTCCCAAAGAC
ATGTCAAAACAGATAAGTGGATGGGAGGAACCATCACCACCGCCTCAGCGTCGCAGTATTCCTAACTACG
ATGATGGTACATCGTTGTGGGGTCAGCAAACTCGTGTTCCCGCTGCAAGCGGTCACTGGAAAGACATGAC
TGATTCGATAGGTCGTAGTAGTCATCTCATGCGTGGCCAAAGCCAAACGGGAGGTATAGGAATAGCCGGC
GTTGGAAATAGCAATGTTCCAGTGGGAGCCAATCCAAGTAATCCTATAAGCAGTGTAGTTGGACCTCAAG
CCCGGATTCCATCTGTGGGCGGCGTACAACACAAACCAGACGGCGGCGCTATGTGGGTGCATTCCGGCAA
TGTAGGTGGCAGAAATAATGTTGCTGCTGTTACTACTTGGGGAGATGACACTCATAGCGTTAATGTCGGC
GCTCCCAGCAGTGGCAGTGTATCCAGCAACAATTGGGTTGATGACAAGTCCAACTCAACCTTGGCACAAA
ACTCTTGGAGCGACCCGGCCCCTGTTGGAGTTAGTTGGGGCAATAAGCAAAGCAAACCGCCAAGCAATAG
TGCTTCATCAGGTTGGAGCACTGCTGCGGGCGTGGTGGATGGGGTTGATCTAGGATCTGAGTGGAACACG
CACGGGGGGATTATTGGAAAATCTCAGCAACAACAAAAACTAGCGGGACTTAACGTGGGAATGGTGAACG
TAATTAACGCGGAGATCATTAAGCAAAGCAAGCAATACAGGATCCTTGTCGAGAACGGCTTTAAAAAGGA
AGATGTAGAGCGGGCATTAGTGATTGCTAATATGAACATCGAAGAGGCAGCCGATATGCTCCGTGCCAAC
TCATCCCTATCAATGGATGGTTGGCGTCGACATGATGAGTCCCTTGGATCTTATGCCGACCACAATAGTT
CAACAAGCAGCGGTGGATTTGCTGGTCGTTACCCGGTCAACAGTGGACAACCTTCAATGTCCTTTCCTTA
ATCTAGAGGGCCCGCGGTTCGAAGGTAAGCCTATCCCTAACCCTCTCCTCGGTCTCGATTCTACGCGTAC
CGGTCATCATCACCATCACCATTGAGTTTAAACCCGCTGATCAGCCTCGACTGTGCCTTCTAAGGCCTGA
GCTCGCTGATCAGCCTCGATCGAGGATCCAGACATGATAAGATACATTGATGAGTTTGGACAAACCACAA
CTAGAATGCAGTGAAAAAAATGCTTTATTTGTGAAATTTGTGATGCTATTGCTTTATTTGTAACCATTAT
AAGCTGCAATAAACAAGTTAACAACAACAATTGCATTCATTTTATGTTTCAGGTTCAGGGGGAGGTGTGG
GAGGTTTTTTAAAGCAAGTAAAACCTCTACAAATGTGGTATGGCTGATTATGATCAGTCGACCGATGCCC
TTGAGAGCCTTCAACCCAGTCAGCTCCTTCCGGTGGGCGCGGGGCATGACTATCGTCGCCGCACTTATGA
CTGTCTTCTTTATCATGCAACTCGTAGGACAGGTGCCGGCAGCGCTCTGGGTCATTTTCGGCGAGGACCG
CTTTCGCTGGAGCGCGACGATGATCGGCCTGTCGCTTGCGGTATTCGGAATCTTGCACGCCCTCGCTCAA
GCCTTCGTCACTGGTCCCGCCACCAAACGTTTCGGCGAGAAGCAGGCCATTATCGCCGGCATGGCGGCCG
ACGCGCTGGGCTACGTCTTGCTGGCGTTCGCGACGCGAGGCTGGATGGCCTTCCCCATTATGATTCTTCT
CGCTTCCGGCGGCATCGGGATGCCCGCGTTGCAGGCCATGCTGTCCAGGCAGGTAGATGACGACCATCAG
GGACAGCTTCAAGGATCGCTCGCGGCTCTTACCAGCCAGCAAAAGGCCAGGAACCGTAAAAAGGCCGCGT
TGCTGGCGTTTTTCCATAGGCTCCGCCCCCCTGACGAGCATCACAAAAATCGACGCTCAAGTCAGAGGTG
GCGAAACCCGACAGGACTATAAAGATACCAGGCGTTTCCCCCTGGAAGCTCCCTCGTGCGCTCTCCTGTT
CCGACCCTGCCGCTTACCGGATACCTGTCCGCCTTTCTCCCTTCGGGAAGCGTGGCGCTTTCTCAATGCT
CACGCTGTAGGTATCTCAGTTCGGTGTAGGTCGTTCGCTCCAAGCTGGGCTGTGTGCACGAACCCCCCGT
TCAGCCCGACCGCTGCGCCTTATCCGGTAACTATCGTCTTGAGTCCAACCCGGTAAGACACGACTTATCG
CCACTGGCAGCAGCCACTGGTAACAGGATTAGCAGAGCGAGGTATGTAGGCGGTGCTACAGAGTTCTTGA
AGTGGTGGCCTAACTACGGCTACACTAGAAGGACAGTATTTGGTATCTGCGCTCTGCTGAAGCCAGTTAC
CTTCGGAAAAAGAGTTGGTAGCTCTTGATCCGGCAAACAAACCACCGCTGGTAGCGGTGGTTTTTTTGTT
TGCAAGCAGCAGATTACGCGCAGAAAAAAAGGATCTCAAGAAGATCCTTTGATCTTTTCTACGGGGTCTG
ACGCTCAGTGGAACGAAAACTCACGTTAAGGGATTTTGGTCATGAGATTATCAAAAAGGATCTTCACCTA
GATCCTTTTAAATTAAAAATGAAGTTTTAAATCAATCTAAAGTATATATGAGTAAACTTGGTCTGACAGT
TACCAATGCTTAATCAGTGAGGCACCTATCTCAGCGATCTGTCTATTTCGTTCATCCATAGTTGCCTGAC
TCCCCGTCGTGTAGATAACTACGATACGGGAGGGCTTACCATCTGGCCCCAGTGCTGCAATGATACCGCG
AGACCCACGCTCACCGGCTCCAGATTTATCAGCAATAAACCAGCCAGCCGGAAGGGCCGAGCGCAGAAGT
GGTCCTGCAACTTTATCCGCCTCCATCCAGTCTATTAATTGTTGCCGGGAAGCTAGAGTAAGTAGTTCGC
CAGTTAATAGTTTGCGCAACGTTGTTGCCATTGCTGCAGGCATCGTGGTGTCACGCTCGTCGTTTGGTAT
GGCTTCATTCAGCTCCGGTTCCCAACGATCAAGGCGAGTTACATGATCCCCCATGTTGTGCAAAAAAGCG
GTTAGCTCCTTCGGTCCTCCGATCGTTGTCAGAAGTAAGTTGGCCGCAGTGTTATCACTCATGGTTATGG
CAGCACTGCATAATTCTCTTACTGTCATGCCATCCGTAAGATGCTTTTCTGTGACTGGTGAGTACTCAAC
CAAGTCATTCTGAGAATAGTGTATGCGGCGACCGAGTTGCTCTTGCCCGGCGTCAACACGGGATAATACC
GCGCCACATAGCAGAACTTTAAAAGTGCTCATCATTGGAAAACGTTCTTCGGGGCGAAAACTCTCAAGGA
TCTTACCGCTGTTGAGATCCAGTTCGATGTAACCCACTCGTGCACCCAACTGATCTTCAGCATCTTTTAC
TTTCACCAGCGTTTCTGGGTGAGCAAAAACAGGAAGGCAAAATGCCGCAAAAAAGGGAATAAGGGCGACA
CGGAAATGTTGAATACTCATACTCTTCCTTTTTCAATATTATTGAAGCATTTATCAGGGTTATTGTCTCA
TGAGCGGATACATATTTGAATGTATTTAGAAAAATAAACAAATAGGGGTTCCGCGCACATTTCCCCGAAA
AGTGCCACCTGACGTCTAAGAAACCATTATTATCATGACATTAACCTATAAAAATAGGCGTATCACGAGG
CCCTTTCGT
Features (pLannotate 1.2.2; 10 found; start..end, strand, type, name):
     56..2568    +  promoter       Ac5 promoter: Drosophila melanogaster actin 5C promoter
   2588..3304    +  CDS            EGFP: EGFP is a basic (constitutively fluorescent) green fluorescent protein published in 1996, derived from Aequorea victoria. It is reported to be a rapidly-maturing weak dimer with moderate acid sensitivity.
   3347..5248    +  CDS            gw (fragment): GAWKY_DROME - Also known as GW182 From Drosophila melanogaster (Fruit fly).
   5274..5315    +  CDS            V5 tag: epitope tag from simian virus 5
   5415..5549    -  polyA_signal   SV40 poly(A) signal: SV40 polyadenylation signal
   5572..5656    -  CDS            large T antigen (fragment): large T antigen from SV40 (simian virus 40)
   5657..6127    +  CDS            TcR (fragment): tetracycline efflux protein; tet; confers resistance to tetracycline
   6171..6759    -  rep_origin     ori: high-copy-number ColE1/pMB1/pBR322/pUC origin of replication
   6930..7790    -  CDS            AmpR: β-lactamase; bla; confers resistance to ampicillin, carbenicillin, and related antibiotics
   7791..7895    -  promoter       AmpR promoter: bla
