[The description below was written by a language model from this plasmid's Addgene catalogue record and pLannotate feature annotations shown in this document.]
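Description:
pAc5.1B-EGFP-DmGW182_1-634_N is an insect expression plasmid of 7,989 nt for producing an N-terminal fragment of the Drosophila melanogaster GW182 protein (gene gw, also called Gawky) fused to EGFP. The catalogue lists the backbone as unknown, although the name and the annotated parts point to a pAc5.1-type vector. It is maintained in E. coli through a ColE1/pUC-family origin and selected with ampicillin via the β-lactamase gene and its own promoter. The record classifies it as low copy, even though the annotated origin is of the type usually described as high copy. Short fragments annotated as tetracycline resistance and SV40 large T antigen sequence are backbone remnants, not functional genes.

Expression is driven by the Drosophila actin 5C promoter, a strong constitutive promoter commonly used in cultured fly cells. Downstream lies the EGFP coding sequence, followed by the gw fragment, whose length matches residues 1–634, placing the fluorescent tag at the N-terminus of the GW182 portion. The depositor notes that the gene sequence follows transcript variant A. A V5 epitope tag sequence from the vector sits after the insert, but the record does not state whether it is translated in frame or preceded by a stop codon. An SV40 polyadenylation signal is annotated downstream of the cassette, on the minus strand.

GW182 proteins act with Argonaute in miRNA-mediated silencing, and the associated study examined how their interactions with PABP and deadenylases contribute to translational repression and degradation of miRNA targets. This truncation is therefore suited to localisation, interaction and functional mapping experiments in insect cells, using EGFP for visualisation or pulldown.
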