Addgene plasmid #147058: pAc5.1B-EGFP-DmGW182_1-634_N
Purpose: Insect Expression of DmGW182_1-634
Depositing lab: Elisa Izaurralde. Depositing organization: Max Planck Institute for Developmental Biology. Publication: The interactions of GW182 proteins with PABP and deadenylases are required for both translational repression and degradation of miRNA targets. Huntzinger E, Kuzuoglu-Ozturk D, Braun JE, Eulalio A, Wohlbold L, Izaurralde E. Nucleic Acids Res. 2013 Jan;41(2):978-94. doi: 10.1093/nar/gks1078. Epub 2012 Nov 21. PubMed 23172285.
Backbone
  Vector backbone: Unknown
  Vector type: Insect Expression
Growth in bacteria
  Bacterial resistance: Ampicillin, 100 μg/mL
  Growth temperature: 37°C
  Growth strain: DH5alpha
  Copy number: Low Copy
Gene/Insert
  Gene/Insert name: DmGW182_1-634
  Species: D. melanogaster (fly)
  Entrez Gene: gw (a.k.a. Dmel_CG31992, CG11484, CG31992, CG9905, Dmel\CG31992, GQ182, GW, GW182, Gw, Gw182, anon-EST:Posey205, dGW182, gw182)
  Cloning method: Unknown
Terms and licenses: Academic/Nonprofit Terms; Industry Terms: Not Available to Industry
Depositor comments: sequence given by NM_166780 varA. Plasmids from this collection were made available to the research community and donated after the lab closed. Please note that the sequence provided by the depositing laboratory may be theoretical/predicted or based on Sanger sequencing results. There may be discrepancies between sequencing results obtained by Addgene and the depositor sequence. If an Addgene verified sequence is not available, please contact before placing your order to request that our lab fully sequence the plasmid.
How to cite: pAc5.1B-EGFP-DmGW182_1-634_N was a gift from Elisa Izaurralde (Addgene plasmid # 147058 ; http://n2t.net/addgene:147058 ; RRID:Addgene_147058)
